>Addgene plasmid #27842 | pUT1502-HQ858760 | depositor full sequence | sequence record 13116 | Author sequence
CAAATAATGATTTTATTTTGACTGATAGTGACCTGTTCGTTGCAACAAATTGATGAGCAATGCTTTTTTA
TAATGCCAACTTTGTACAAAAAAGCAGGCTCCGCGGCCGCCTTGTTTAACTTTAAGAAGGAGCCCTTCAC
CATGACCGTCGACGAGCTGAAGCTGCAGGCGAGGGCCAGCGGCGGCCACGGCGCCAAGGACCAGTTCCCC
GTCGGCATGCGCGTGCTCGCCGTCGACGACGACCCGACCTGCCTCAAGATCCTCGAGAACCTCTTGCTCC
GCTGCCAGTACCATGTGACAACAACGGGACAGGCAGCCACGGCCTTGAAGCTGCTGAGGGAGAAGAAGGA
CCAGTTTGACCTTGTGATCAGCGACGTCCACATGCCGGACATGGACGGCTTCAAGCTCCTCGAGCTTGTG
GGCCTCGAGATGGACCTCCCGGTCATTATGCTGTCTGCAAATGGGGAGACACAGACAGTCATGAAGGGGA
TTACCCATGGAGCATGTGACTACCTGCTGAAGCCAGTGCGTATTGAGCAGCTGAGGACTATATGGCAGCA
TGTGGTTAGGCGGAGGAGTTGTGACGCCAAGAACAGTGGCAATGACAACGATGATTCGGGTAAAAAGTTG
CAGGTGGTGAGCGCTGAAGGTGACAATGGCGGTGTTAATCGCAACAAGAGAATTTCACGCAAGGGTAGGG
ATGATAATGGTGATGACGGTGATGATTCTGATGACAACAGTAATGAGAATGGAGACTCGTCGAGCCAGAA
GAAGCCAAGGGTTGTGTGGTCTGTTGAATTGCACCGAAAGTTTGTGGCTGCTGTCAACCAGCTTGGCATT
GACAAGGCTGTTCCAAAGAAAATATTGGATCTTATGAATGTTGAGAACATCACAAGGGAGAACGTTGCAA
GTCATCTGCAGAAGTATCGGCTGTATCTGAAAAGACTCAGCGCAGATGCAAGCAGGCAGGCTAACCTAAC
TGCTGCATTTGGAGGAAGAAACCCTGCTTATGTGAACATGGGACTAGACGCCTTCAGGCAGTACAATGCA
TATGGGAGATACCGGCCAGTTCCAACCACTAACCATTCACAGCCAAACAACCTCCTTGCAAGGATGAACT
CTCCTGCATTTGGTATGCATGGTCTGCTGCCTTCGCAGCCACTTCAGATTGGACACAACCAGAACAATCT
GAGCACTTCCCTAGGGAATGTCGGGGGGATGAACAACGGCAACCTGATCAGGGGTGCGCATATGCCACTG
CAGGATACTAGCAAATGCTTTCCTACTGGCCCTTCTGGTAATTCGTTCGCGAACATATCAAACAGCACAC
AACTGGTTACGACAAACAACTTGCCATTACAGTCTCTTGAGCCAAGCAACCAACAACACCTTGGTCGGCT
GCATTCCTCTGCAGACCCTTTCAACTCATTTGTTGGTGAGCCCCCCCAGTTTGCAGATCTTGGAAGGTGC
AACACCACCTGGCCAACCGCGGTCTCATCATCCAATGTTCAGGAGATTGGCCAGAAGGACAGGATCGTGA
ATAGGCCCAAGCTTGAGCCTCTCTCAAGCTTTACAGAAGCATCCAGTCAGATCCCTTTGCTGGGAAGTGA
AATGCAGAGCCACCAAGTAGCATCACTAGCCAGCAACGGTCTTCCGATGCCGTTCACTCAGGAAGCGGTG
CCCTTCGCTTATGGAAGCAGCACGAACTCGAGAGAGATGCTGAATAACAACCTTGCGCTTAGTAATTCAG
GCGTCAACTCTACATTGCCGAACCTTCGCATAGACGGTTCTGTTGTTCCAGGGCAGACACTGGGTGGTAG
CAATTCAGGTGGTTGTGTTGTCCCCCCTCTGCAAGATGGCAGGATTGATCACCAAGCTGTCAGCAGTCAT
CTAAACTACAACAACGAACTCATGGGGACAGGTAGGCTGCAAAGGGGACTTAGTGGTGGTCTGGATGACA
TTGTCGTGGACATGTTTAGGCCGGACCGCGCAGACGATGGCGTCTCCTTCATTGATGGGGACTGGGAACT
GGTCAAGGGTGGGCGCGCCGACCCAGCTTTCTTGTACAAAGTTGGCATTATAAGAAAGCATTGCTTATCA
ATTTGTTGCAACGAACAGGTCACTATCAGTCAAAATAAAATCATTATTTGCCATCCAGCTGATATCCCCT
ATAGTGAGTCGTATTACATGGTCATAGCTGTTTCCTGGCAGCTCTGGCCCGTGTCTCAAAATCTCTGATG
TTACATTGCACAAGATAAAAATATATCATCATGAACAATAAAACTGTCTGCTTACATAAACAGTAATACA
AGGGGTGTTATGAGCCATATTCAACGGGAAACGTCGAGGCCGCGATTAAATTCCAACATGGATGCTGATT
TATATGGGTATAAATGGGCTCGCGATAATGTCGGGCAATCAGGTGCGACAATCTATCGCTTGTATGGGAA
GCCCGATGCGCCAGAGTTGTTTCTGAAACATGGCAAAGGTAGCGTTGCCAATGATGTTACAGATGAGATG
GTCAGACTAAACTGGCTGACGGAATTTATGCCTCTTCCGACCATCAAGCATTTTATCCGTACTCCTGATG
ATGCATGGTTACTCACCACTGCGATCCCCGGAAAAACAGCATTCCAGGTATTAGAAGAATATCCTGATTC
AGGTGAAAATATTGTTGATGCGCTGGCAGTGTTCCTGCGCCGGTTGCATTCGATTCCTGTTTGTAATTGT
CCTTTTAACAGCGATCGCGTATTTCGTCTCGCTCAGGCGCAATCACGAATGAATAACGGTTTGGTTGATG
CGAGTGATTTTGATGACGAGCGTAATGGCTGGCCTGTTGAACAAGTCTGGAAAGAAATGCATAAACTTTT
GCCATTCTCACCGGATTCAGTCGTCACTCATGGTGATTTCTCACTTGATAACCTTATTTTTGACGAGGGG
AAATTAATAGGTTGTATTGATGTTGGACGAGTCGGAATCGCAGACCGATACCAGGATCTTGCCATCCTAT
GGAACTGCCTCGGTGAGTTTTCTCCTTCATTACAGAAACGGCTTTTTCAAAAATATGGTATTGATAATCC
TGATATGAATAAATTGCAGTTTCATTTGATGCTCGATGAGTTTTTCTAATCAGAATTGGTTAATTGGTTG
TAACACTGGCAGAGCATTACGCTGACTTGACGGGACGGCGCAAGCTCATGACCAAAATCCCTTAACGTGA
GTTACGCGTCGTTCCACTGAGCGTCAGACCCCGTAGAAAAGATCAAAGGATCTTCTTGAGATCCTTTTTT
TCTGCGCGTAATCTGCTGCTTGCAAACAAAAAAACCACCGCTACCAGCGGTGGTTTGTTTGCCGGATCAA
GAGCTACCAACTCTTTTTCCGAAGGTAACTGGCTTCAGCAGAGCGCAGATACCAAATACTGTCCTTCTAG
TGTAGCCGTAGTTAGGCCACCACTTCAAGAACTCTGTAGCACCGCCTACATACCTCGCTCTGCTAATCCT
GTTACCAGTGGCTGCTGCCAGTGGCGATAAGTCGTGTCTTACCGGGTTGGACTCAAGACGATAGTTACCG
GATAAGGCGCAGCGGTCGGGCTGAACGGGGGGTTCGTGCACACAGCCCAGCTTGGAGCGAACGACCTACA
CCGAACTGAGATACCTACAGCGTGAGCATTGAGAAAGCGCCACGCTTCCCGAAGGGAGAAAGGCGGACAG
GTATCCGGTAAGCGGCAGGGTCGGAACAGGAGAGCGCACGAGGGAGCTTCCAGGGGGAAACGCCTGGTAT
CTTTATAGTCCTGTCGGGTTTCGCCACCTCTGACTTGAGCGTCGATTTTTGTGATGCTCGTCAGGGGGGC
GGAGCCTATGGAAAAACGCCAGCAACGCGGCCTTTTTACGGTTCCTGGCCTTTTGCTGGCCTTTTGCTCA
CATGTTCTTTCCTGCGTTATCCCCTGATTCTGTGGATAACCGTATTACCGCCTTTGAGTGAGCTGATACC
GCTCGCCGCAGCCGAACGACCGAGCGCAGCGAGTCAGTGAGCGAGGAAGCGGAAGAGCGCCCAATACGCA
AACCGCCTCTCCCCGCGCGTTGGCCGATTCATTAATGCAGCTGGCACGACAGGTTTCCCGACTGGAAAGC
GGGCAGTGAGCGCAACGCAATTAATACGCGTACCGCTAGCCAGGAAGAGTTTGTAGAAACGCAAAAAGGC
CATCCGTCAGGATGGCCTTCTGCTTAGTTTGATGCCTGGCAGTTTATGGCGGGCGTCCTGCCCGCCACCC
TCCGGGCCGTTGCTTCACAACGTTCAAATCCGCTCCCGGCGGATTTGTCCTACTCAGGAGAGCGTTCACC
GACAAACAACAGATAAAACGAAAGGCCCAGTCTTCCGACTGAGCCTTTCGTTTTATTTGATGCCTGGCAG
TTCCCTACTCTCGCGTTAACGCTAGCATGGATGTTTTCCCAGTCACGACGTTGTAAAACGACGGCCAGTC
TTAAGCTCGGGCCC
Features (pLannotate 1.2.2; 11 found; start..end, strand, type, name):
      1..100     +  protein_bind   attL1: mutant version of attL; recombination site for the Gateway® LR reaction LR Clonase™
    112..132     +  RBS            RBS: efficient ribosome binding site from bacteriophage T7 gene 10 (Olins and Rangwala, 1989)
    142..2034    +  CDS            RR24: ORR24_ORYSJ - Also known as ORR4 From Oryza sativa subsp. japonica (Rice).
   2051..2150    -  protein_bind   attL2: mutant version of attL; recombination site for the Gateway® LR reaction LR Clonase™
   2168..2186    -  promoter       T7 promoter: promoter for bacteriophage T7 RNA polymerase
   2320..3129    +  CDS            KanR: aminoglycoside phosphotransferase; aph(3')-Ia; confers resistance to kanamycin in bacteria or G418 (Geneticin®) in eukaryotes
   3276..3864    +  rep_origin     ori: high-copy-number ColE1/pMB1/pBR322/pUC origin of replication
   4047..4139    +  CDS            lacI (fragment): lac repressor; lacI; The lac repressor binds to the lac operator to inhibit transcription in E. coli. This inhibition can be relieved by adding lactose or isopropyl-β-D-thiogalactopyranoside (IPTG).
   4194..4221    -  terminator     rrnB T2 terminator: transcription terminator T2 from the E. coli rrnB gene
   4353..4396    +  terminator     rrnB T1 terminator: Escherichia coli rrnB; transcription terminator T1 from the E. coli rrnB gene
   4443..4479    -  CDS            lacZα (fragment): LacZα fragment of β-galactosidase; lacZ fragment
