[The description below was written by a language model from this plasmid's Addgene catalogue record and pLannotate feature annotations shown in this document.]
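Description:
pUT1502-HQ858760 is a Gateway entry clone built on the Invitrogen pENTR/SD backbone, carrying the coding sequence of a maize (Zea mays) ARR-B family transcription factor. It belongs to a maize transcription factor ORF collection made for functional genomics. The 1,893 bp insert was PCR-amplified from a full-length cDNA template and retains its native stop codon, so it suits native or N-terminally tagged expression after transfer, but not C-terminal fusions. The full depositor sequence is 4,494 nt, which matches the 2,601 bp backbone plus the insert. The automated annotation labels the ORF by its closest database match, the rice response regulator RR24 (ORR24). This reflects homology between type-B response regulators in grasses rather than a rice origin for the insert.

The ORF lies between attL1 and attL2 sites, which allow LR Clonase-mediated recombination into any attR-containing destination vector for expression in plants, bacteria, yeast or other systems. Directly upstream of the start codon is the bacteriophage T7 gene 10 ribosome binding site characteristic of the SD version of the backbone, which supports efficient translation once the cassette is moved into a prokaryotic expression vector. A T7 promoter sits just outside attL2 in reverse orientation, and rrnB T1 and T2 terminators upstream of attL1 shield the insert from read-through transcription from the backbone. No promoter is positioned to drive the ORF in the entry clone itself. The plasmid is propagated in E. coli under kanamycin selection (aph(3')-Ia). It replicates from a ColE1/pUC-type origin that the annotation calls high copy, although the catalogue lists the plasmid as low copy. The short lacI and lacZα fragments annotated in the backbone are vestigial.
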