Addgene plasmid #27842: pUT1502-HQ858760
Depositing lab: John Gray & Erich Grotewold. Depositing organization: University of Toledo. Publication: The Maize TFome--development of a transcription factor open reading frame collection for functional genomics. Burdo B, Gray J, Goetting-Minesky MP, Wittler B, Hunt M, Li T, Velliquette D, Thomas J, Gentzel I, dos Santos Brito M, Mejia-Guerra MK, Connolly LN, Qaisi D, Li W, Casas MI, Doseff AI, Grotewold E. Plant J. 2014 Oct;80(2):356-66. doi: 10.1111/tpj.12623. Epub 2014 Aug 26. PubMed 25053252.
Backbone
  Vector backbone: pENTR/SD
  Backbone manufacturer: Invitrogen
  Backbone size w/o insert (bp): 2601
  Vector type: Entry vector
Growth in bacteria
  Bacterial resistance: Kanamycin, 50 μg/mL
  Growth temperature: 37°C
  Growth strain: DH5alpha
  Growth instructions: E. coli TOP10
  Copy number: Low Copy
Gene/Insert
  Gene/Insert name: ARR-B transcription factor from EC899342
  Species: Zea mays
  Insert size (bp): 1893
  GenBank ID: HQ858760
  Cloning method: Restriction Enzyme
  Sequencing primers: 5′ M13 For; 3′ M13 Rev
Terms and licenses: Academic/Nonprofit Terms; Industry Terms: Not Available to Industry
Depositor comments: This CDS was amplified using PCR from a full length cDNA template from the Maize Full-length cDNA Project (www.maizecdna.org) and the PCR product included the stop codon. The PCR product was cloned into a Gateway pENTR/SD vector. Further information on this gene may be obtained at www.grassius.org using the GenBank number. (The second half of the plasmid name is the GenBank Number for the sequence of the insert)
How to cite: pUT1502-HQ858760 was a gift from John Gray & Erich Grotewold (Addgene plasmid # 27842 ; http://n2t.net/addgene:27842 ; RRID:Addgene_27842)
