>Addgene plasmid #27842 | pUT1502-HQ858760 | addgene partial sequence | sequence record 34132 | 27842 with M13pUC-Fwd
CCAATAATGATTTTATTTTGACTGATAGTGACCTGTTCGTTGCAACAAATTGATGAGCAATGCTTTTTTA
TAATGCCAACTTTGTACAAAAAAGCAGGCTCCGCGGCCGCCTTGTTTAACTTTAAGAAGGAGCCCTTCAC
CATGACCGTCGACGAGCTGAAGCTGCAGGCGAGGGCCAGCGGCGGCCACGGCGCCAAGGACCAGTTCCCC
GTCGGCATGCGCGTGCTCGCCGTCGACGACGACCCGACCTGCCTCAAGATCCTCGAGAACCTCTTGCTCC
GCTGCCAGTACCATGTGACAACAACGGGACAGGCAGCCACGGCCTTGAAGCTGCTGAGGGAGAAGAAGGA
CCAGTTTGACCTTGTGATCAGCGACGTCCACATGCCGGACATGGACGGCTTCAAGCTCCTCGAGCTTGTG
GGCCTCGAGATGGACCTCCCGGTCATTATGCTGTCTGCAAATGGGGAGACACAGACAGTCATGAAGGGGA
TTACCCATGGAGCATGTGACTACCTGCTGAAGCCAGTGCGTATTGAGCAGCTGAGGACTATATGGCAGCA
TGTGGTTAGGCGGAGGAGTTGTGACGCCAAGAACAGTGGCAATGACAACGATGATTCGGGTAAAAAGTTG
CAGGTGGTGAGCGCTGAAGGTGACAATGGCGGTGTTAATCGCAACAAGAGAATTTCACGCAAGGGTAGGG
ATGATAATGGTGATGACGGTGATGATTCTGATGACAACAGTAATGAGAATGGAGACTCGTCGAGCCA
